>Addgene plasmid #20935 | pCMV-myc3-HDM2 | addgene partial sequence | sequence record 80956 | Bglob-intron-F 5'-ctggtcatcatcctgccttt-3'
AATGATATACACTGTTTGAGATGAGGATAAAATACTCTGAGTCCAAACCGGGCCCCTCTGCTAACCATGT
TCATGCCTTCTTCTCTTTCCTACAGCTCCTGGGCAACGTGCTGGTTGTTGTGCTGTCTCATCATTTTGGC
AAAGAATTCCTCGACGGATCGATGGAGCAAAAGTTAATCTCAGAGGAAGATCTGGAATTAGAACAGAAAC
TCATAAGCGAAGAGGACTTAGAGCTGGAGCAGAAGTTGATTAGTGAGGAGGATTTGGGCGCCGGATCCGT
CGACCACCCAGTGTCTAGAGAATTCACCATGGTGAGGAGCAGGCAAATGTGCAATACCAACATGTCTGTA
CCTACTGATGGTGCTGTAACCACCTCACAGATTCCAGCTTCGGAACAAGAGACCCTGGTTAGACCAAAGC
CATTGCTTTTGAAGTTATTAAAGTCTGTTGGTGCACAAAAAGACACTTATACTATGAAAGAGGTTCTTTT
TTATCTTGGCCAGTATATTATGACTAAACGATTATATGATGAGAAGCAACAACATATTGTATATTGTTCA
AATGATCTTCTAGGAGATTTGTTTGGCGTGCCAAGCTTCTCTGTGAAAGAGCACAGGAAAATATATACCA
TGATCTACAGGAACTTGGTAGTAGTCAATCAGCAGGAATCATCGGACTCAGGTACATCTGTGAGTGAGAA
CAGGTGTCACCTTGAAGGTGGGAGTGATCAAAAGGACCTTGTACAAGAGCTTCAGGAAGAGAAACCTTCA
TCTTCACATTTGGTTTCTAGACCATCTACCTCATCTAGAAGGAGAGCAATTAGTGAGACAGAAGAAAATT
CAGATGAATTATCTGGTGAACGACAAAGAAAACGCCACAAATCTGATAGTATTTCCCTTTCCTTTGATGA
AAGCCTGGCTCTGTGTGTAATAAGGGAGATATGTTGTGAAAGAAGCAGTAGCAGTGAATCTACAGGGACG
CCATCGAATCCGGA
