>Addgene plasmid #20935 | pCMV-myc3-HDM2 | addgene partial sequence | sequence record 80957 | CMV-F 5'-CGCAAATGGGCGGTAGGCGTG-3'
CTATATAAGCAGAGCTCGTTTAGTGAACCGTCAGATCGCCTGGAGACGCCATCCACGCTGTTTTGACCTC
CATAGAAGACACCGGGACCGATCCAGCCTCCGGTCGACCGATCCTGAGAACTTCAGGGTGAGTTTGGGGA
CCCTTGATTGTTCTTTCTTTTTCGCTATTGTAAAATTCATGTTATATGGAGGGGGCAAAGTTTTCAGGGT
GTTGTTTAGAATGGGAAGATGTCCCTTGTATCACCATGGACCCTCATGATAATTTTGTTTCTTTCACTTT
CTACTCTGTTGACAACCATTGTCTCCTCTTATTTTCTTTTCATTTTCTGTAACTTTTTCGTTAAACTTTA
GCTTGCATTTGTAACGAATTTTTAAATTCACTTTTGTTTATTTGTCAGATTGTAAGTACTTTCTCTAATC
ACTTTTTTTTCAAGGCAATCAGGGTATATTATATTGTACTTCAGCACAGTTTTAGAGAACAATTGTTATA
ATTAAATGATAAGGTAGAATATTTCTGCATATAAATTCTGGCTGGCGTGGAAATATTCTTATTGGTAGAA
ACAACTACACCCTGGTCATCATCCTGCCTTTCTCTTTATGGTTACAATGATATACACTGTTTGAGATGAG
GATAAAATACTCTGAGTCCAAACCGGGCCCCTCTGCTAACCATGTTCATGCCTTCTTCTCTTTCCTACAG
CTCCTGGGCAACGTGCTGGTTGTTGTGCTGTCTCATCATTTTGGCAAAGAATTCCTCGACGGATCGATGG
AGCAAAAGTTAATCTCAGAGGAAGATCTGGAATTAGAACAGAAACTCATAAGCGAAGAGGACTTAGAGCT
GGAGCAGAAGTTGATTAGTGAGGAGGATTTGGGCGCCGGATCCGTCGACCACCCAGTGTCTAGAGAATTC
ACCATGGTGAGGAGCAGGCAAATGTGCAATACCAACATGTCTGTACCTACTGATGGTGCTGTAACCACCT
CACAGATTCCAGCTTCGGAACAAGAGACCCTGGTTAGA
