[The description below was written by a language model from this plasmid's Addgene catalogue record.]
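Description:
pCMV-myc3-HDM2 is a mammalian expression plasmid built on a commercial pCMV backbone of about 3.8 kb. It carries a roughly 2.1 kb human MDM2 (HDM2) cDNA, annotated in the record as the MYO-32 transcript variant. The plasmid is propagated in E. coli under ampicillin selection, and the record lists G418 as the selectable marker for mammalian cells, which would allow enrichment or isolation of stably transfected lines. Copy number is recorded as unknown, and no feature table is provided. The origin of replication, polyadenylation signal and other backbone elements are therefore not documented here. The promoter is not stated explicitly either, although the backbone name implies the cytomegalovirus immediate-early promoter commonly used for strong constitutive expression in mammalian cells.

The insert was cloned by restriction digestion into an EcoRI site, and EcoRI sites are retained at both ends, so the fragment can be excised with a single enzyme. Because the same site flanks both ends, orientation is not enforced by the cloning strategy. The backbone supplies an N-terminal myc3 tag, understood as three copies of the myc epitope, fused in frame to HDM2, which permits detection and immunoprecipitation of the exogenous protein with anti-myc antibodies. T7 and SP6 are listed as the flanking sequencing primers, indicating that these sites border the cloning region.

MDM2 is the E3 ubiquitin ligase that binds and negatively regulates p53. The associated publication concerns regulation of MDM2 by ribosomal protein L11 in a p53-dependent ribosomal-stress checkpoint. The construct therefore suits overexpression of tagged HDM2 for interaction, ubiquitination and p53 stability studies in cultured cells.
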