Addgene plasmid #20935: pCMV-myc3-HDM2
Depositing lab: Yue Xiong. Depositing organization: University of North Carolina at Chapel Hill. Publication: Ribosomal protein L11 negatively regulates oncoprotein MDM2 and mediates a p53-dependent ribosomal-stress checkpoint pathway. Zhang Y, Wolf GW, Bhat K, Jin A, Allio T, Burkhart WA, Xiong Y. Mol Cell Biol. 2003 Dec . 23(23):8902-12. 10.1128/MCB.23.23.8902-8912.2003 PubMed 14612427.
Backbone
  Vector backbone: pCMV
  Backbone manufacturer: Clontech
  Backbone size w/o insert (bp): 3800
  Vector type: Mammalian Expression
  Selectable markers: G418
Growth in bacteria
  Bacterial resistance: Ampicillin, 100 μg/mL
  Growth temperature: 37°C
  Growth strain: DH5alpha
  Copy number: Unknown
Gene/Insert
  Gene/Insert name: Mdm2 p53 binding protein homolog (alt name: HDM2 (MYO-32 transcript variant))
  Species: H. sapiens (human)
  Insert size (bp): 2100
  GenBank ID: AFM80540.1
  Entrez Gene: MDM2 (a.k.a. ACTFS, HDMX, LSKB, hdm2)
  Tag / fusion protein: myc3 (N terminal on backbone)
  Cloning method: Restriction Enzyme; 5′ cloning site EcoRI (not destroyed); 3′ cloning site EcoRI (not destroyed)
  Sequencing primers: 5′ T7; 3′ SP6
Terms and licenses: Academic/Nonprofit Terms; Industry Terms: Not Available to Industry
How to cite: pCMV-myc3-HDM2 was a gift from Yue Xiong (Addgene plasmid # 20935 ; http://n2t.net/addgene:20935 ; RRID:Addgene_20935)
